>Addgene plasmid #39171 | TNIK | depositor partial sequence | sequence record 49222 | TNIK sequence 1094 bps
ATGGGCCACCATCATCATCATCATTCTTCTGGTGTAGATCTGGGTACCGAGAACCTGTACTTCCAATCCA
TGGCGAGCGACTCCCCGGCTCGAAGCCTGGATGAAATAGATCTCTCGGCTCTGAGGGACCCTGCAGGGAT
CTTTGAATTGGTGGAACTTGTTGGAAATGGAACATACGGGCAAGTTTATAAGGGTCGTCATGTCAAAACG
GGCCAGCTTGCAGCCATCAAGGTTATGGATGTCACAGGGGATGAAGAGGAAGAAATCAAACAAGAAATTA
ACATGTTGAAGAAATATTCTCATCACCGGAATATTGCTACATACTATGGTGCTTTTATCAAAAAGAACCC
ACCAGGCATGGATGACCAACTTTGGTTGGTGATGGAGTTTTGTGGTGCTGGCTCTGTCACCGACCTGATC
AAGAACACAAAAGGTAACACGTTGAAAGAGGAGTGGATTGCATACATCTGCAGGGAAATCTTACGGGGGC
TGAGTCACCTGCACCAGCATAAAGTGATTCATCGAGATATTAAAGGGCAAAATGTCTTGCTGACTGAAAA
TGCAGAAGTTAAACTAGTGGACTTTGGAGTCAGTGCTCAGCTTGATCGAACAGTGGGCAGGAGGAATACT
TTCATTGGAACTCCCTACTGGATGGCACCAGAAGTTATTGCCTGTGATGAAAACCCAGATGCCACATATG
ATTTCAAGAGTGACTTGTGGTCTTTGGGTATCACCGCCATTGAAATGGCAGAAGGTGCTCCCCCTCTCTG
TGACATGCACCCCATGAGAGCTCTCTTCCTCATCCCCCGGAATCCAGCGCCTCGGCTGAAGTCTAAGAAG
TGGTCAAAAAAATTCCAGTCATTTATTGAGAGCTGCTTGGTAAAGAATCACAGCCAGCGACCAGCAACAG
AACAATTGATGAAGCATCCATTTATACGAGACCAACCTAATGAGCGACAGGTCCGCATTCAACTCAAGGA
CCATATTGATAGAACAAAGAAGAAGCGAGGAGAAAAAGATGAGACAGAGTATGAGTACAGTGGATGACAG
TAAAGGTGGATACGGATCCGAATTCGAGCTCCGTCGACAAGCTT
