>Addgene plasmid #39171 | TNIK | addgene partial sequence | sequence record 52655 | fbac-2 5'-gggaggttttttaaagcaagtaaa-3'
TATGATCCTCTAGTACTTCTCGACAAGCTTGTCGACGGAGCTCGAATTCGGATCCGTATCCACCTTTACT
GTCATCCACTGTACTCATACTCTGTCTCATCTTTTTCTCCTCGCTTCTTCTTTGTTCTATCAATATGGTC
CTTGAGTTGAATGCGGACCTGTCGCTCATTAGGTTGGTCTCGTATAAATGGATGCTTCATCAATTGTTCT
GTTGCTGGTCGCTGGCTGTGATTCTTTACCAAGCAGCTCTCAATAAATGACTGGAATTTTTTTGACCACT
TCTTAGACTTCAGCCGAGGCGCTGGATTCCGGGGGATGAGGAAGAGAGCTCTCATGGGGTGCATGTCACA
GAGAGGGGGAGCACCTTCTGCCATTTCAATGGCGGTGATACCCAAAGACCACAAGTCACTCTTGAAATCA
TATGTGGCATCTGGGTTTTCATCACAGGCAATAACTTCTGGTGCCATCCAGTAGGGAGTTCCAATGAAAG
TATTCCTCCTGCCCACTGTTCGATCAAGCTGAGCACTGACTCCAAAGTCCACTAGTTTAACTTCTGCATT
TTCAGTCAGCAAGACATTTTGCCCTTTAATATCTCGATGAATCACTTTATGCTGGTGCAGGTGACTCAGC
CCCCGTAAGATTTCCCTGCAGATGTATGCAATCCACTCCTCTTTCAACGTGTTACCTTTTGTGTTCTTGA
TCAGGTCGGTGACAGAGCCAGCACCACAAAACTCCATCACCAACCAAAGTTGGTCATCCATGCCTGGTGG
GTTCTTTTTGATAAAAGCACCATAGTATGTAGCAATATTCCGGTGATGAGAATATTTCTTCAACATGTTA
ATTTCTTGTTTGATTTCTTCCTCTTCATCCCCTGTGACATCCATAACCTTGATGGCTGCAAGCTGGCCCG
TTT
