>Addgene plasmid #39171 | TNIK | addgene partial sequence | sequence record 52658 | fbac-1 5'-tattcataccgtcccacca-3'
GAACATGGGCCACCATCATCATCATCATTCTTCTGGTGTAGATCTGGGTACCGAGAACCTGTACTTCCAA
TCCATGGCGAGCGACTCCCCGGCTCGAAGCCTGGATGAAATAGATCTCTCGGCTCTGAGGGACCCTGCAG
GGATCTTTGAATTGGTGGAACTTGTTGGAAATGGAACATACGGGCAAGTTTATAAGGGTCGTCATGTCAA
AACGGGCCAGCTTGCAGCCATCAAGGTTATGGATGTCACAGGGGATGAAGAGGAAGAAATCAAACAAGAA
ATTAACATGTTGAAGAAATATTCTCATCACCGGAATATTGCTACATACTATGGTGCTTTTATCAAAAAGA
ACCCACCAGGCATGGATGACCAACTTTGGTTGGTGATGGAGTTTTGTGGTGCTGGCTCTGTCACCGACCT
GATCAAGAACACAAAAGGTAACACGTTGAAAGAGGAGTGGATTGCATACATCTGCAGGGAAATCTTACGG
GGGCTGAGTCACCTGCACCAGCATAAAGTGATTCATCGAGATATTAAAGGGCAAAATGTCTTGCTGACTG
AAAATGCAGAAGTTAAACTAGTGGACTTTGGAGTCAGTGCTCAGCTTGATCGAACAGTGGGCAGGAGGAA
TACTTTCATTGGAACTCCCTACTGGATGGCACCAGAAGTTATTGCCTGTGATGAAAACCCAGATGCCACA
TATGATTTCAAGAGTGACTTGTGGTCTTTGGGTATCACCGCCATTGAAATGGCAGAAGGTGCTCCCCCTC
TCTGTGACATGCACCCCATGAGAGCTCTCTTCCTCATCCCCCGGAATCCAGCGCCTCGGCTGAAGTCTAA
GAAGTGGTCAAAAAAATTCCAGTCATTTATTGAGAGCTGCTTGGTAAAGAATCACAGCCAGCGACCAGCA
ACAGAACAATTGATGAAGCATCCATT
