[The description below was written by a language model from this plasmid's Addgene catalogue record.]
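Description:
TNIK is a baculovirus expression plasmid built on the pFB-LIC-Bse backbone from the SGC, a vector adapted for ligation-independent cloning, which was the method used to insert the gene. It is propagated in E. coli as a high-copy plasmid under ampicillin selection. The record gives no feature table, so the promoter driving the insert, the origin of replication and any transposition or recombination elements used to move the cassette into a baculovirus genome are not stated here, although the backbone name and the Fbac sequencing primers suggest a pFastBac-type transfer vector.

The insert is a fragment of about 1.1 kb from human TNIK (TRAF2 and NCK interacting kinase). The record explicitly cautions that it may not be the full open reading frame, which is typical of constructs trimmed to a well-behaved domain for crystallography; which region of the protein is covered is not specified. The protein is expressed with an N-terminal His tag followed by a TEV protease site, an arrangement that allows capture on immobilised metal affinity resin and subsequent removal of the tag by TEV cleavage to leave near-native protein.

The stated purpose is production of recombinant TNIK in a baculovirus/insect cell system for structure determination, and the record links the construct to a deposited PDB structure. It would therefore suit work requiring purified TNIK protein, such as crystallography, biophysical characterisation or ligand-binding studies.
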