Addgene plasmid #39171: TNIK
Purpose: Baculovirus expression for structure determination; may not be full ORF
Depositing lab: Nicola Burgess-Brown. Depositing organization: University of Oxford.
Backbone
  Vector backbone: pFB-LIC-Bse
  Backbone manufacturer: SGC
  Vector type: Baculovirus Expression
Growth in bacteria
  Bacterial resistance: Ampicillin, 100 μg/mL
  Growth temperature: 37°C
  Growth strain: Mach1
  Copy number: High Copy
Gene/Insert
  Gene/Insert name: TNIK (alt names: TRAF2 and NCK interacting kinase; PDB:2X7F)
  Species: H. sapiens (human)
  Insert size (bp): 1094
  Entrez Gene: TNIK (a.k.a. MRT54)
  Tag / fusion protein: His Tev (N terminal on insert)
  Cloning method: Ligation Independent Cloning
  Sequencing primers: 5′ Fbac-1; 3′ Fbac-2
Terms and licenses: Academic/Nonprofit Terms; Industry Terms: Not Available to Industry
How to cite: TNIK was a gift from Nicola Burgess-Brown (Addgene plasmid # 39171 ; http://n2t.net/addgene:39171 ; RRID:Addgene_39171)
